>Addgene plasmid #213386 | UTS2R-DuET | addgene full sequence | sequence record 430893 | Addgene NGS Result
GGGCGTTCCTTGCGCAGCTGTGCTCGACGTTGTCACTGAAGCGGGAAGGGACTGGCTGCTATTGGGCGAA
GTGCCGGGGCAGGATCTCCTGTCATCTCACCTTGCTCCTGCCGAGAAAGTATCCATCATGGCTGATGCAA
TGCGGCGGCTGCATACGCTTGATCCGGCTACCTGCCCATTCGACCACCAAGCGAAACATCGCATCGAGCG
AGCACGTACTCGGATGGAAGCCGGTCTTGTCGATCAGGATGATCTGGACGAAGAGCATCAGGGGCTCGCG
CCAGCCGAACTGTTCGCCAGGCTCAAGGCGCGCATGCCCGACGGCGAGGATCTCGTCGTGACCCATGGCG
ATGCCTGCTTGCCGAATATCATGGTGGAAAATGGCCGCTTTTCTGGATTCATCGACTGTGGCCGGCTGGG
TGTGGCGGACCGCTATCAGGACATAGCGTTGGCTACCCGTGATATTGCTGAAGAGCTTGGCGGCGAATGG
GCTGACCGCTTCCTCGTGCTTTACGGTATCGCCGCTCCCGATTCGCAGCGCATCGCCTTCTATCGCCTTC
TTGACGAGTTCTTCTGAGCGGGACTCTGGGGTTCGAAATGACCGACCAAGCGACGCCCAACCTGCCATCA
CGAGATTTCGATTCCACCGCCGCCTTCTATGAAAGGTTGGGCTTCGGAATCGTTTTCCGGGACGCCGGCT
GGATGATCCTCCAGCGCGGGGATCTCATGCTGGAGTTCTTCGCCCACCCCAACTTGTTTATTGCAGCTTA
TAATGGTTACAAATAAAGCAATAGCATCACAAATTTCACAAATAAAGCATTTTTTTCACTGCATTCTAGT
TGTGGTTTGTCCAAACTCATCAATGTATCTTATCATGTCTGTATACCGTCGACCTCTAGCTAGAGCTTGG
CGTAATCATGGTCATAGCTGTTTCCTGTGTGAAATTGTTATCCGCTCACAATTCCACACAACATACGAGC
CGGAAGCATAAAGTGTAAAGCCTGGGGTGCCTAATGAGTGAGCTAACTCACATTAATTGCGTTGCGCTCA
CTGCCCGCTTTCCAGTCGGGAAACCTGTCGTGCCAGCTGCATTAATGAATCGGCCAACGCGCGGGGAGAG
GCGGTTTGCGTATTGGGCGCTCTTCCGCTTCCTCGCTCACTGACTCGCTGCGCTCGGTCGTTCGGCTGCG
GCGAGCGGTATCAGCTCACTCAAAGGCGGTAATACGGTTATCCACAGAATCAGGGGATAACGCAGGAAAG
AACATGTGAGCAAAAGGCCAGCAAAAGGCCAGGAACCGTAAAAAGGCCGCGTTGCTGGCGTTTTTCCATA
GGCTCCGCCCCCCTGACGAGCATCACAAAAATCGACGCTCAAGTCAGAGGTGGCGAAACCCGACAGGACT
ATAAAGATACCAGGCGTTTCCCCCTGGAAGCTCCCTCGTGCGCTCTCCTGTTCCGACCCTGCCGCTTACC
GGATACCTGTCCGCCTTTCTCCCTTCGGGAAGCGTGGCGCTTTCTCATAGCTCACGCTGTAGGTATCTCA
GTTCGGTGTAGGTCGTTCGCTCCAAGCTGGGCTGTGTGCACGAACCCCCCGTTCAGCCCGACCGCTGCGC
CTTATCCGGTAACTATCGTCTTGAGTCCAACCCGGTAAGACACGACTTATCGCCACTGGCAGCAGCCACT
GGTAACAGGATTAGCAGAGCGAGGTATGTAGGCGGTGCTACAGAGTTCTTGAAGTGGTGGCCTAACTACG
GCTACACTAGAAGAACGGTATTTGGTATCTGCGCTCTGCTGAAGCCAGTTACCTTCGGAAAAAGAGTTGG
TAGCTCTTGATCCGGCAAACAAACCACCGCTGGTAGCGGTGGTTTTTTTGTTTGCAAGCAGCAGATTACG
CGCAGAAAAAAAGGATCTCAAGAAGATCCTTTGATCTTTTCTACGGGGTCTGACGCTCAGTGGAACGAAA
ACTCACGTTAAGGGATTTTGGTCATGAGATTATCAAAAAGGATCTTCACCTAGATCCTTTTAAATTAAAA
ATGAAGTTTTAAATCAATCTAAAGTATATATGAGTAAACTTGGTCTGACAGTTACCAATGCTTAATCAGT
GAGGCACCTATCTCAGCGATCTGTCTATTTCGTTCATCCATAGTTGCCTGACTCCCCGTCGTGTAGATAA
CTACGATACGGGAGGGCTTACCATCTGGCCCCAGTGCTGCAATGATACCGCGAGACCCACGCTCACCGGC
TCCAGATTTATCAGCAATAAACCAGCCAGCCGGAAGGGCCGAGCGCAGAAGTGGTCCTGCAACTTTATCC
GCCTCCATCCAGTCTATTAATTGTTGCCGGGAAGCTAGAGTAAGTAGTTCGCCAGTTAATAGTTTGCGCA
ACGTTGTTGCCATTGCTACAGGCATCGTGGTGTCACGCTCGTCGTTTGGTATGGCTTCATTCAGCTCCGG
TTCCCAACGATCAAGGCGAGTTACATGATCCCCCATGTTGTGCAAAAAAGCGGTTAGCTCCTTCGGTCCT
CCGATCGTTGTCAGAAGTAAGTTGGCCGCAGTGTTATCACTCATGGTTATGGCAGCACTGCATAATTCTC
TTACTGTCATGCCATCCGTAAGATGCTTTTCTGTGACTGGTGAGTACTCAACCAAGTCATTCTGAGAATA
GTGTATGCGGCGACCGAGTTGCTCTTGCCCGGCGTCAATACGGGATAATACCGCGCCACATAGCAGAACT
TTAAAAGTGCTCATCATTGGAAAACGTTCTTCGGGGCGAAAACTCTCAAGGATCTTACCGCTGTTGAGAT
CCAGTTCGATGTAACCCACTCGTGCACCCAACTGATCTTCAGCATCTTTTACTTTCACCAGCGTTTCTGG
GTGAGCAAAAACAGGAAGGCAAAATGCCGCAAAAAAGGGAATAAGGGCGACACGGAAATGTTGAATACTC
ATACTCTTCCTTTTTCAATATTATTGAAGCATTTATCAGGGTTATTGTCTCATGAGCGGATACATATTTG
AATGTATTTAGAAAAATAAACAAATAGGGGTTCCGCGCACATTTCCCCGAAAAGTGCCACCTGACGTCGA
CGGATCGGGAGATCTCCCGATCCCCTATGGTGCACTCTCAGTACAATCTGCTCTGATGCCGCATAGTTAA
GCCAGTATCTGCTCCCTGCTTGTGTGTTGGAGGTCGCTGAGTAGTGCGCGAGCAAAATTTAAGCTACAAC
AAGGCAAGGCTTGACCGACATTTGCATGAAGAATCTGCTTAGGGTTAGGCGTTTTGCGCTGCTTCGCGAT
GTACGGGCCAGATATACGCGTTGACATTGATTATTGACTAGTTATTAATAGTAATCAATTACGGGGTCAT
TAGTTCATAGCCCATATATGGAGTTCCGCGTTACATAACTTACGGTAAATGGCCCGCCTGGCTGACCGCC
CAACGACCCCCGCCCATTGACGTCAATAATGACGTATGTTCCCATAGTAACGCCAATAGGGACTTTCCAT
TGACGTCAATGGGTGGAGTATTTACGGTAAACTGCCCACTTGGCAGTACATCAAGTGTATCATATGCCAA
GTACGCCCCCTATTGACGTCAATGACGGTAAATGGCCCGCCTGGCATTATGCCCAGTACATGACCTTATG
GGACTTTCCTACTTGGCAGTACATCTACGTATTAGTCATCGCTATTACCATGGTGATGCGGTTTTGGCAG
TACATCAATGGGCGTGGATAGCGGTTTGACTCACGGGGATTTCCAAGTCTCCACCCCATTGACGTCAATG
GGAGTTTGTTTTGGCACCAAAATCAACGGGACTTTCCAAAATGTCGTAACAACTCCGCCCCATTGACGCA
AATGGGCGGTAGGCGTGTACGGTGGGAGGTCTATATAAGCAGAGCTCTCTGGCTAACTAGAGAACCCACT
GCTTACTGGCTTATCGAAATTAATACGACTCACTATAGGGAGACCCAAGCTGGCTAGCGTTTAAACTTAA
GCTTAGCGGCCGCGCCACCATGAAGACGATCATCGCCCTGAGCTACATCTTCTGCCTGGTATTCGCCGAC
TACAAGGACGATGATGACGCCAGCATCGATATGGCTCTCACACCTGAAAGTCCTTCCAGTTTCCCTGGCC
TCGCCGCCACCGGCTCTAGCGTCCCGGAGCCCCCTGGCGGCCCTAACGCCACACTCAATAGCTCCTGGGC
AAGTCCCACTGAACCGTCTTCCCTGGAGGATCTCGTCGCAACGGGGACCATCGGGACCCTCCTTTCCGCA
ATGGGTGTCGTAGGCGTAGTCGGGAATGCTTATACACTGGTCGTGACCTGCAGGTCCCTGAGAGCAGTCG
CATCCATGTATGTCTACGTGGTTAACCTCGCTCTCGCTGACTTGCTGTATCTGCTCTCTATTCCCTTTAT
TGTGGCTACCTACGTGACTAAAGAGTGGCATTTCGGAGATGTCGGCTGCAGGGTTCTGTTCGGCCTTGAC
TTTCTGACTATGCACGCTTCCATCTTCACGTTGACCGTAATGAGCTCTGAACGGTACGCAGCCGTGCTTC
GGCCCCTCGACACGGTTCAGAGGCCGAAAGGTTATAGAAAGCTCCTGGCCCTCGGAACCTGGCTGTTGGC
TCTGTTGCTGACCCTCCCTGTGATGCTGGCTATGCGGCTCGTTAGACGAGGACCTAAAAGCTTGTGTTTG
CCTGCCTGGGGCCCCAGGGCGCATCGGGCCTACCTGACCCTGCTGTTCGCCACTTCCATAGCTGGGCCCG
GACTGCTGATTGGCCTGCTGTACGCAAGGCTCGCTCGGGCCTATAGACGCTCCCAAAGGGCCTCATTCAA
AAGAGCCAGGCGGCCGGGGGCCAGAGCACTCCGGCTGGTTCTGGGCATAGTTCTGCTGTTCTGGGCATGT
TTCTTGCCCTTTTGGCTTTGGCAACTGCTGGCACAGTACCATCAGGCACCACTGGCTCCGCGGACCGCTC
GCATCGTGAATTACTTGACAACTTGTTTGACGTACGGAAATTCTTGTGCCAACCCTTTCTTGTACACACT
CCTCACTCGCAATTATCGAGATCACTTGAGAGGCAGAGTCCGGGGCCCCGGATCTGGAGGCGGGAGGGGC
CCCGTGCCAAGTCTCCAGCCTAGAGCAAGGTTCCAGCGCTGTTCAGGCAGGAGTTTGAGCTCTTGTTCCC
CACAGCCTACAGATAGTCTGGTGTTGGCCCCGGCAGCACCGGCCCGCCCCGCCCCCGAAGGTCCTAGAGC
TCCAGCCATCGATACCGGTGGACGCACCGGTGAATTCGATGAGGCCAGCACCACCGTGTCTAAGACCGAG
ACTTCTCAGGTGGCCCCTGCCTAATCTAGAGGGCCCGTTTAAACCCGCTGATCAGCCTCGACTGTGCCTT
CTAGTTGCCAGCCATCTGTTGTTTGCCCCTCCCCCGTGCCTTCCTTGACCCTGGAAGGTGCCACTCCCAC
TGTCCTTTCCTAATAAAATGAGGAAATTGCATCGCATTGTCTGAGTAGGTGTCATTCTATTCTGGGGGGT
GGGGTGGGGCAGGACAGCAAGGGGGAGGATTGGGAAGACAATAGCAGGCATGCTGGGGATGCGGTGGGCT
CTATGGCTTCTGAGGCGGAAAGAACCAGCTGGGGCTCTAGGGGGTATCCCC
[124 nt withheld, positions 5652-5775]
C
[91 nt withheld, positions 5777-5867]
A
[49 nt withheld, positions 5869-5917]
CCTTTGACGTTGGAGTCCACGTTCTTT
[37 nt withheld, positions 5945-5981]
ACCCTATCTCGGTCTATTCTTTTGATTTATAAGGGATTTTGCCGATTTCGGCCTATTGGTTAAAAAATGA
GCTGATTTAACAAAAATTTAACGCGAATTAATTCTGTGGAATGTGTGTCAGTTAGGGTGTGGAAAGTCCC
CAGGCTCCCCAGCAGGCAGAAGTATGCAAAGCATGCATCTCAATTAGTCAGCAACCAGGTGTGGAAAGTC
CCCAGGCTCCCCAGCAGGCAGAAGTATGCAAAGCATGCATCTCAATTAGTCAGCAACCATAGTCCCGCCC
CTAACTCCGCCCATCCCGCCCCTAACTCCGCCCAGTTCCGCCCATTCTCCGCCCCATGGCTGACTAATTT
TTTTTATTTATGCAGAGGCCGAGGCCGCCTCTGCCTCTGAGCTATTCCAGAAGTAGTGAGGAGGCTTTTT
TGGAGGCCTAGGCTTTTGCAAAAAGCTCCCGGGAGCTTGTATATCCATTTTCGGATCTGATCAAGAGACA
GGATGAGGATCGTTTCGCATGATTGAACAAGATGGATTGCACGCAGGTTCTCCGGCCGCTTGGGTGGAGA
GGCTATTCGGCTATGACTGGGCACAACAGACAATCGGCTGCTCTGATGCCGCCGTGTTCCGGCTGTCAGC
GCAGGGGCGCCCGGTTCTTTTTGTCAAGACCGACCTGTCCGGTGCCCTGAATGAACTGCAGGACGAGGCA
GCGCGGCTATCGTGGCTGGCCACGAC
Features (pLannotate 1.2.2; 21 found; start..end, strand, type, name):
    598..756     +  CDS            ble (fragment): BLE_KLEPN - Experimental evidence at protein level: Swiss-Prot protein existence level 1. Binding protein with a strong affinity to the bleomycin family of antibiotics. Binds to CL990; an antimitotic-antibiotic compound. From Klebsiella pneumoniae.
    751..872     +  polyA_signal   SV40 poly(A) signal: SV40 polyadenylation signal
    945..961     -  protein_bind   lac operator: The lac repressor binds to the lac operator to inhibit transcription in E. coli. This inhibition can be relieved by adding lactose or isopropyl-β-D-thiogalactopyranoside (IPTG). lac repressor encoded by lacI
    969..999     -  promoter       lac promoter: promoter for the E. coli lac operon
   1014..1035    -  protein_bind   CAP binding site: CAP binding activates transcription in the presence of cAMP. E. coli catabolite activator protein
   1048..1140    -  CDS            lacI (fragment): lac repressor; lacI; The lac repressor binds to the lac operator to inhibit transcription in E. coli. This inhibition can be relieved by adding lactose or isopropyl-β-D-thiogalactopyranoside (IPTG).
   1323..1911    -  rep_origin     ori: high-copy-number ColE1/pMB1/pBR322/pUC origin of replication
   2082..2942    -  CDS            AmpR: β-lactamase; bla; confers resistance to ampicillin, carbenicillin, and related antibiotics
   2943..3047    -  promoter       AmpR promoter: bla
   3106..3158    -  misc_feature   bom (fragment): basis of mobility region from pBR322
   3313..3692    +  enhancer       CMV enhancer: human cytomegalovirus immediate early enhancer
   3693..3896    +  promoter       CMV promoter: human cytomegalovirus (CMV) immediate early promoter
   3892..3925    +  LTR            5' LTR (truncated) (fragment): truncated 5' long terminal repeat (LTR) from HIV-1
   3941..3959    +  promoter       T7 promoter: promoter for bacteriophage T7 RNA polymerase
   4058..4078    +  CDS            3xFLAG (fragment): three tandem FLAG® epitope tags
   4091..5257    +  CDS            UTS2R: UR2R_HUMAN - Also known as GPR14. Experimental evidence at protein level: Swiss-Prot protein existence level 1. High affinity receptor for urotensin-2 and urotensin-2B. The activity of this receptor is mediated by a G-protein that activate a phosphatidylinositol-calcium second messenger system. From Homo sapiens (Human).
   5382..5606    +  polyA_signal   bGH poly(A) signal: bovine growth hormone polyadenylation signal
   5610..5631    +  promoter       SV40 promoter (fragment): SV40 enhancer and early promoter
   5652..6080    +  rep_origin     f1 ori (sequence partly withheld): f1 bacteriophage origin of replication; arrow indicates direction of (+) strand synthesis
   6094..6423    +  promoter       SV40 promoter: SV40 enhancer and early promoter
   6490..574     +  CDS            neo (across the origin): KKA2_KLEPN - Also known as kan, nptII. Experimental evidence at protein level: Swiss-Prot protein existence level 1. Resistance to kanamycin, neomycin, paromomycin, ribostamycin, butirosin and gentamicin B. From Klebsiella pneumoniae.
