[The description below was written by a language model from this plasmid's Addgene catalogue record and pLannotate feature annotations shown in this document.]
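Description:
UTS2R-DuET is a mammalian expression plasmid built on the pcDNA 3.1 (+) backbone that carries the human urotensin 2 receptor (UTS2R, also called GPR14), a class A G protein-coupled receptor that binds urotensin-2 and urotensin-2B. In E. coli it replicates from a high-copy ColE1/pUC-type origin and is selected with ampicillin through the β-lactamase gene. An f1 origin is also present. For mammalian cells, the backbone includes an SV40 early promoter driving a neomycin phosphotransferase gene followed by an SV40 polyadenylation signal, which would allow G418 selection of stable lines. The short ble, lacI, bom and HIV-1 LTR fragments in the feature table appear to be backbone remnants or annotation matches rather than functional parts.

The receptor coding sequence sits downstream of the CMV immediate early enhancer and promoter and is terminated by the bovine growth hormone polyadenylation signal. A T7 promoter lies between the CMV promoter and the insert, which permits in vitro transcription. According to the record, the "DuET" design places a cleavable hemagglutinin signal peptide and a FLAG epitope at the N terminus of the receptor and a 1D4 epitope at the C terminus. The annotation detects a single FLAG-sized match just upstream of the UTS2R open reading frame, while the signal peptide and 1D4 tag are not annotated separately. The insert was assembled by Gibson cloning.

The two tags at opposite ends give independent handles for detecting and capturing the receptor, and the construct is described as optimized for mammalian expression and proteomics studies. It belongs to a set of tagged GPCR constructs associated with multiplexed screening of anti-GPCR antibody selectivity.
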