Addgene plasmid #213386: UTS2R-DuET
Purpose: The DuET construct encodes the named human GPCR engineered with a cleaved hemagglutinin signal peptide, a 5' FLAG and a 3' 1D4 epitope tag optimized for expression in mammalian cells and proteomics studies.
Depositing lab: Thomas Sakmar. Depositing organization: Rockefeller University. Publication: Multiplexed selectivity screening of anti-GPCR antibodies. Dahl L, Kotliar IB, Bendes A, Dodig-Crnkovic T, Fromm S, Elofsson A, Uhlen M, Sakmar TP, Schwenk JM. Sci Adv. 2023 May 3;9(18):eadf9297. doi: 10.1126/sciadv.adf9297. Epub 2023 May 3. PubMed 37134173.
Backbone
  Vector backbone: pcDNA 3.1 (+)
  Vector type: Mammalian Expression
Growth in bacteria
  Bacterial resistance: Ampicillin, 100 μg/mL
  Growth temperature: 37°C
  Growth strain: DH5alpha
  Copy number: High Copy
Gene/Insert
  Gene/Insert name: UTS2R (alt names: Urotensin 2 receptor; GPR14)
  Species: H. sapiens (human)
  Entrez Gene: UTS2R (a.k.a. GPR14, UR-2-R, UTR, UTR2)
  Promoter: CMV, T7
  Tag / fusion protein: FLAG (N terminal on insert); 1D4 (C terminal on insert)
  Cloning method: Gibson Cloning
Terms and licenses: Academic/Nonprofit Terms; Industry Terms: Not Available to Industry
Depositor comments: Class: A, Family: Urotensin. Ensembl ID: ENSG00000181408, Uniprot ID: Q9UKP6
How to cite: UTS2R-DuET was a gift from Thomas Sakmar (Addgene plasmid # 213386 ; http://n2t.net/addgene:213386 ; RRID:Addgene_213386)
